Addgene plasmid #67964: pShuttle
Purpose: Mobilizible plasmid with EGFP. OriT from the F plasmid.
Depositing lab: Joshua Leonard. Depositing organization: Northwestern University.
Backbone
  Vector backbone: pSB1A3
  Backbone manufacturer: Registry of Standard Parts
  Vector type: Synthetic Biology
Growth in bacteria
  Bacterial resistance: Ampicillin, 100 μg/mL
  Growth temperature: 37°C
  Growth strain: Top10
  Copy number: High Copy
Gene/Insert
  Gene/Insert name: OriT
  Species: E. coli
  Cloning method: Restriction Enzyme; 5′ cloning site SspI (destroyed during cloning); 3′ cloning site AatII (not destroyed)
  Sequencing primers: 5′ ttgaatactcatactcttcc; 3′ aattctgcctcgtgatacgcc
Terms and licenses: Academic/Nonprofit Terms; Industry Terms: Not Available to Industry
How to cite: pShuttle was a gift from Joshua Leonard (Addgene plasmid # 67964 ; http://n2t.net/addgene:67964 ; RRID:Addgene_67964)
