[The description below was written by a language model from this plasmid's Addgene catalogue record and pLannotate feature annotations shown in this document.]
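Description:
pShuttle is a small (3,440 bp) mobilizable synthetic-biology plasmid built on the BioBrick backbone pSB1A3 from the Registry of Standard Parts. It replicates in E. coli from a high-copy ColE1/pUC-type origin and is selected with ampicillin through the β-lactamase (AmpR) gene and its promoter. The defining addition is the origin of transfer (oriT) of the E. coli F plasmid, cloned into the backbone between an SspI site (destroyed during cloning) and an AatII site (retained), outside the BioBrick cloning region. oriT is the cis-acting site at which the F conjugation machinery nicks DNA and initiates strand transfer. The plasmid carries no annotated transfer genes of its own, so it would be passed to a recipient cell only when those functions are supplied in trans, for example by a helper F plasmid in the donor.

Between the BioBrick prefix and suffix sits a fluorescent reporter cassette. The catalogue entry describes the reporter as EGFP, whereas the automated annotation labels the roughly 714 bp coding sequence as hfriFP; this is a discrepancy in the record, and the depositor's description is probably the more reliable one. Upstream, the annotation finds a tet operator and a short fragment matched to a tetO-bearing H1 promoter variant. This suggests a TetR-repressible bacterial promoter, although the record does not name the promoter explicitly. The coding sequence is followed by rrnB T1 and T7Te terminators, and further backbone terminators flank the cloning site to insulate it. The fluorescent readout combined with ampicillin selection makes the plasmid suited to tracking conjugative DNA transfer between bacteria.
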