Features (pLannotate 1.2.2; 13 found; start..end, strand, type, name):
     91..380     +  oriT           oriT: origin of transfer for the bacterial F plasmid (Frost et al., 1994)
    526..569     -  terminator     bacterial terminator: putative bacterial transcription terminator
    572..593     +  misc_feature   BioBrick prefix: BioBrick prefix for parts that do not start with "ATG"
    594..612     +  protein_bind   tet operator: tetO; bacterial operator O2 for the tetR and tetA genes tetracycline repressor TetR
    618..637     +  promoter       H1-2O2 promoter (fragment): doxycycline-inducible variant of the human H1 RNA promoter (Henriksen et al., 2007)
    674..1387    +  CDS            hfriFP: hfriFP is a fluorescent protein published in 2013, derived from Herbaspirillum frisingense.
   1410..1481    +  terminator     rrnB T1 terminator: transcription terminator T1 from the E. coli rrnB gene
   1497..1524    +  terminator     T7Te terminator: phage T7 early transcription terminator
   1531..1551    +  misc_feature   BioBrick suffix: universal suffix for all parts
   1552..1609    +  terminator     his operon terminator: This putative transcriptin terminator from the E. coli his operon has a 2-bp deletion introduced during synthesis. Its efficiency has not been determined.
   1804..2392    -  rep_origin     ori: high-copy-number ColE1/pMB1/pBR322/pUC origin of replication
   2563..3423    -  CDS            AmpR: β-lactamase; bla; confers resistance to ampicillin, carbenicillin, and related antibiotics
   3424..3       -  promoter       AmpR promoter (fragment) (across the origin): bla
>Addgene plasmid #67964 | pShuttle | depositor full sequence | sequence record 121277 | pShuttle sequence 3440 bps
ATTTAAGAACAGGCAGATGGCTAACATCCATTTTTTCATTTTTCCACCTCTGGTGACTTTATCCGTAAAT
AATTTAACCCACTCCACAAAAAGGCTCAACAGGTTGGTGGTTCTCACCACCAAAAGCACCACACCCCACG
CAAAAACAAGTTTTTGCTGATTTTCTTTATAAATAGAGTGTTATGAAAAATTAGTTTCTCTTACTCTCTT
TATGATATTTAAAAAAGCGGTGTCGGCGCGGCTACAACAACGCGCCGACACCGTTTTGTAGGGGTGGTAC
TGACTATTTTTATAAAAAACATTATTTTATATTAGGGGTGCTGCTAGCGGCGCGGTGTGTTTTTTTATAG
GATACCGCTAGGGGCGCTGCTAGCGGTGCGTCCCTGTTTGCATTATGAATTTTAGTGTTTCGAAATTAAC
TTTATTTTATGTTCAAAAAAGGTAATCTCTAAGTGCCACCTGACGTCTAAGAAACCATTATTATCATGAC
ATTAACCTATAAAAATAGGCGTATCACGAGGCAGAATTTCAGATAAAAAAAATCCTTAGCTTTCGCTAAG
GATGATTTCTGGAATTCGCGGCCGCTTCTAGAGTCCCTATCAGTGATAGAGATTGACATCCCTATCAGTG
ATAGAGATACTGAGCACTACTAGAGAAAGAGGAGAAATACTAGATGCGTAAAGGAGAAGAACTTTTCACT
GGAGTTGTCCCAATTCTTGTTGAATTAGATGGTGATGTTAATGGGCACAAATTTTCTGTCAGTGGAGAGG
GTGAAGGTGATGCAACATACGGAAAACTTACCCTTAAATTTATTTGCACTACTGGAAAACTACCTGTTCC
ATGGCCAACACTTGTCACTACTTTCGGTTATGGTGTTCAATGCTTTGCGAGATACCCAGATCATATGAAA
CAGCATGACTTTTTCAAGAGTGCCATGCCCGAAGGTTATGTACAGGAAAGAACTATATTTTTCAAAGATG
ACGGGAACTACAAGACACGTGCTGAAGTCAAGTTTGAAGGTGATACCCTTGTTAATAGAATCGAGTTAAA
AGGTATTGATTTTAAAGAAGATGGAAACATTCTTGGACACAAATTGGAATACAACTATAACTCACACAAT
GTATACATCATGGCAGACAAACAAAAGAATGGAATCAAAGTTAACTTCAAAATTAGACACAACATTGAAG
ATGGAAGCGTTCAACTAGCAGACCATTATCAACAAAATACTCCAATTGGCGATGGCCCTGTCCTTTTACC
AGACAACCATTACCTGTCCACACAATCTGCCCTTTCGAAAGATCCCAACGAAAAGAGAGACCACATGGTC
CTTCTTGAGTTTGTAACAGCTGCTGGGATTACACATGGCATGGATGAACTATACAAATAATAATACTAGA
GCCAGGCATCAAATAAAACGAAAGGCTCAGTCGAAAGACTGGGCCTTTCGTTTTATCTGTTGTTTGTCGG
TGAACGCTCTCTACTAGAGTCACACTGGCTCACCTTCGGGTGGGCCTTTCTGCGTTTATATACTAGTAGC
GGCCGCTGCAGTCCGGCAAAAAAGGGCAAGGTGTCACCACCCTGCCCTTTTTCTTTAAAACCGAAAAGAT
TACTTCGCGTTATGCAGGCTTCCTCGCTCACTGACTCGCTGCGCTCGGTCGTTCGGCTGCGGCGAGCGGT
ATCAGCTCACTCAAAGGCGGTAATACGGTTATCCACAGAATCAGGGGATAACGCAGGAAAGAACATGTGA
GCAAAAGGCCAGCAAAAGGCCAGGAACCGTAAAAAGGCCGCGTTGCTGGCGTTTTTCCACAGGCTCCGCC
CCCCTGACGAGCATCACAAAAATCGACGCTCAAGTCAGAGGTGGCGAAACCCGACAGGACTATAAAGATA
CCAGGCGTTTCCCCCTGGAAGCTCCCTCGTGCGCTCTCCTGTTCCGACCCTGCCGCTTACCGGATACCTG
TCCGCCTTTCTCCCTTCGGGAAGCGTGGCGCTTTCTCATAGCTCACGCTGTAGGTATCTCAGTTCGGTGT
AGGTCGTTCGCTCCAAGCTGGGCTGTGTGCACGAACCCCCCGTTCAGCCCGACCGCTGCGCCTTATCCGG
TAACTATCGTCTTGAGTCCAACCCGGTAAGACACGACTTATCGCCACTGGCAGCAGCCACTGGTAACAGG
ATTAGCAGAGCGAGGTATGTAGGCGGTGCTACAGAGTTCTTGAAGTGGTGGCCTAACTACGGCTACACTA
GAAGGACAGTATTTGGTATCTGCGCTCTGCTGAAGCCAGTTACCTTCGGAAAAAGAGTTGGTAGCTCTTG
ATCCGGCAAACAAACCACCGCTGGTAGCGGTGGTTTTTTTGTTTGCAAGCAGCAGATTACGCGCAGAAAA
AAAGGATCTCAAGAAGATCCTTTGATCTTTTCTACGGGGTCTGACGCTCAGTGGAACGAAAACTCACGTT
AAGGGATTTTGGTCATGAGATTATCAAAAAGGATCTTCACCTAGATCCTTTTAAATTAAAAATGAAGTTT
TAAATCAATCTAAAGTATATATGAGTAAACTTGGTCTGACAGTTACCAATGCTTAATCAGTGAGGCACCT
ATCTCAGCGATCTGTCTATTTCGTTCATCCATAGTTGCCTGACTCCCCGTCGTGTAGATAACTACGATAC
GGGAGGGCTTACCATCTGGCCCCAGTGCTGCAATGATACCGCGAGACCCACGCTCACCGGCTCCAGATTT
ATCAGCAATAAACCAGCCAGCCGGAAGGGCCGAGCGCAGAAGTGGTCCTGCAACTTTATCCGCCTCCATC
CAGTCTATTAATTGTTGCCGGGAAGCTAGAGTAAGTAGTTCGCCAGTTAATAGTTTGCGCAACGTTGTTG
CCATTGCTACAGGCATCGTGGTGTCACGCTCGTCGTTTGGTATGGCTTCATTCAGCTCCGGTTCCCAACG
ATCAAGGCGAGTTACATGATCCCCCATGTTGTGCAAAAAAGCGGTTAGCTCCTTCGGTCCTCCGATCGTT
GTCAGAAGTAAGTTGGCCGCAGTGTTATCACTCATGGTTATGGCAGCACTGCATAATTCTCTTACTGTCA
TGCCATCCGTAAGATGCTTTTCTGTGACTGGTGAGTACTCAACCAAGTCATTCTGAGAATAGTGTATGCG
GCGACCGAGTTGCTCTTGCCCGGCGTCAATACGGGATAATACCGCGCCACATAGCAGAACTTTAAAAGTG
CTCATCATTGGAAAACGTTCTTCGGGGCGAAAACTCTCAAGGATCTTACCGCTGTTGAGATCCAGTTCGA
TGTAACCCACTCGTGCACCCAACTGATCTTCAGCATCTTTTACTTTCACCAGCGTTTCTGGGTGAGCAAA
AACAGGAAGGCAAAATGCCGCAAAAAAGGGAATAAGGGCGACACGGAAATGTTGAATACTCATACTCTTC
CTTTTTCAAT
