>Addgene plasmid #67964 | pShuttle | addgene partial sequence | sequence record 121270 | MoCloR 5'-gccacctgacgtctaagaaacc-3'
AAAATAGGCGTATCACGAGGCAGAATTTCAGATAAAAAAAATCCTTAGCTTTCGCTAAGGATGATTTCTG
GAATTCGCGGCCGCTTCTAGAGTCCCTATCAGTGATAGAGATTGACATCCCTATCAGTGATAGAGATACT
GAGCACTACTAGAGAAAGAGGAGAAATACTAGATGCGTAAAGGAGAAGAACTTTTCACTGGAGTTGTCCC
AATTCTTGTTGAATTAGATGGTGATGTTAATGGGCACAAATTTTCTGTCAGTGGAGAGGGTGAAGGTGAT
GCAACATACGGAAAACTTACCCTTAAATTTATTTGCACTACTGGAAAACTACCTGTTCCATGGCCAACAC
TTGTCACTACTTTCGGTTATGGTGTTCAATGCTTTGCGAGATACCCAGATCATATGAAACAGCATGACTT
TTTCAAGAGTGCCATGCCCGAAGGTTATGTACAGGAAAGAACTATATTTTTCAAAGATGACGGGAACTAC
AAGACACGTGCTGAAGTCAAGTTTGAAGGTGATACCCTTGTTAATAGAATCGAGTTAAAAGGTATTGATT
TTAAAGAAGATGGAAACATTCTTGGACACAAATTGGAATACAACTATAACTCACACAATGTATACATCAT
GGCAGACAAACAAAAGAATGGAATCAAAGTTAACTTCAAAATTAGACACAACATTGAAGATGGAAGCGTT
CAACTAGCAGACCATTATCAACAAAATACTCCAATTGGCGATGGCCCTGTCCTTTTACCAGACAACCATT
ACCTGTCCACACAATCTGCCCTTTCGAAAGATCCCAACGAAAAGAGAGACCACATGGTCCTTCTTGAGTT
TGTAACAGCTGCTGGGATTACACATGGCATGGATGAACTATACAAATAATAATACTAGAGCCAGGCATCA
A
