>Addgene plasmid #67964 | pShuttle | addgene partial sequence | sequence record 121274 | pBR322ori-F 5'-GGGAAACGCCTGGTATCTTT-3'
TGAGCGTCGATTTTTGTGATGCTCGTCAGGGGGGCGGAGCCTGTGGAAAAACGCCAGCAACGCGGCCTTT
TTACGGTTCCTGGCCTTTTGCTGGCCTTTTGCTCACATGTTCTTTCCTGCGTTATCCCCTGATTCTGTGG
ATAACCGTATTACCGCCTTTGAGTGAGCTGATACCGCTCGCCGCAGCCGAACGACCGAGCGCAGCGAGTC
AGTGAGCGAGGAAGCCTGCATAACGCGAAGTAATCTTTTCGGTTTTAAAGAAAAAGGGCAGGGTGGTGAC
ACCTTGCCCTTTTTTGCCGGACTGCAGCGGCCGCTACTAGTATATAAACGCAGAAAGGCCCACCCGAAGG
TGAGCCAGTGTGACTCTAGTAGAGAGCGTTCACCGACAAACAACAGATAAAACGAAAGGCCCAGTCTTTC
GACTGAGCCTTTCGTTTTATTTGATGCCTGGCTCTAGTATTATTATTTGTATAGTTCATCCATGCCATGT
GTAATCCCAGCAGCTGTTACAAACTCAAGAAGGACCATGTGGTCTCTCTTTTCGTTGGGATCTTTCGAAA
GGGCAGATTGTGTGGACAGGTAATGGTTGTCTGGTAAAAGGACAGGGCCATCGCCAATTGGAGTATTTTG
TTGATAATGGTCTGCTAGTTGAACGCTTCCATCTTCAATGTTGTGTCTAATTTTGAAGTTAACTTTGATT
CCATTCTTTTGTTTGTCTGCCATGATGTATACATTGTGTGAGTTATAGTTGTATTCCAATTTGTGTCCAA
GAATGTTTCCATCTTCTTTAAAATCAATACCTTTTAACTCGATTCTATTAACAAGGGTATCACCTTCAAA
CTTGACTTCAGCACGTGTCTTGTAGTTCCCGTCATCTTTGAAAAATATAGTTCTTTCCTGTACATAACCT
TCGGG
